>Addgene plasmid #73745 | pET151-GFP-PP-RPN2 (932-953) | depositor partial sequence | sequence record 136671 | GFP-PP-RPN2 (932-953) ORF
ATGCATCATCACCATCACCATGGTAAGCCTATCCCTAACCCTCTCCTCGGTCTCGATTCTACGGAAAACC
TGTATTTTCAGGGAATTGATCCCTTCACCTCTACAAAGGGCGAGGAGCTGTTCACCGGGGTGGTGCCCAT
CCTGGTCGAGCTGGACGGCGACGTAAACGGCCACAAGTTCAGCGTGTCCGGCGAGGGCGAGGGCGATGCC
ACCTACGGCAAGCTGACCCTGAAGTTCATCTGCACCACCGGCAAGCTGCCCGTGCCCTGGCCCACCCTCG
TGACCACCCTGACCTACGGCGTGCAGTGCTTCAGCCGCTACCCCGACCACATGAAGCAGCACGACTTCTT
CAAGTCCGCCATGCCCGAAGGCTACGTCCAGGAGCGCACCATCTTCTTCAAGGACGACGGCAACTACAAG
ACCCGCGCCGAGGTGAAGTTCGAGGGCGACACCCTGGTGAACCGCATCGAGCTGAAGGGCATCGACTTCA
AGGAGGACGGCAACATCCTGGGGCACAAGCTGGAGTACAACTACAACAGCCACAACGTCTATATCATGGC
CGACAAGCAGAAGAACGGCATCAAGGTGAACTTCAAGATCCGCCACAACATCGAGGACGGCAGCGTGCAG
CTCGCCGACCACTACCAGCAGAACACCCCCATCGGCGACGGCCCCGTGCTGCTGCCCGACAACCACTACC
TGAGCACCCAGTCCGCCCTGAGCAAAGACCCCAACGAGAAGCGCGATCACATGGTCCTGCTGGAGTTCGT
GACCGCCGCCGGGATCACTCTCGGCATGGACGAGCTGTATAAGCTGGAAGTTCTGTTCCAGGGGCCGAAA
ATCGAGGAGGAGGAACAAGAGCCAGAACCCCCAGAACCATTTGAGTATATTGATGATTAA
