>Addgene plasmid #73745 | pET151-GFP-PP-RPN2 (932-953) | addgene partial sequence | sequence record 141585 | T7term 5'-GCTAGTTATTGCTCAGCGG-3'
CTTTCGGGCTTTGTTAGCAGCCGGATCTGAGCTCGCCCTTTTAATCATCAATATACTCAAATGGTTCTGG
GGGTTCTGGCTCTTGTTCCTCCTCCTCGATTTTCGGCCCCTGGAACAGAACTTCCAGCTTATACAGCTCG
TCCATGCCGAGAGTGATCCCGGCGGCGGTCACGAACTCCAGCAGGACCATGTGATCGCGCTTCTCGTTGG
GGTCTTTGCTCAGGGCGGACTGGGTGCTCAGGTAGTGGTTGTCGGGCAGCAGCACGGGGCCGTCGCCGAT
GGGGGTGTTCTGCTGGTAGTGGTCGGCGAGCTGCACGCTGCCGTCCTCGATGTTGTGGCGGATCTTGAAG
TTCACCTTGATGCCGTTCTTCTGCTTGTCGGCCATGATATAGACGTTGTGGCTGTTGTAGTTGTACTCCA
GCTTGTGCCCCAGGATGTTGCCGTCCTCCTTGAAGTCGATGCCCTTCAGCTCGATGCGGTTCACCAGGGT
GTCGCCCTCGAACTTCACCTCGGCGCGGGTCTTGTAGTTGCCGTCGTCCTTGAAGAAGATGGTGCGCTCC
TGGACGTAGCCTTCGGGCATGGCGGACTTGAAGAAGTCGTGCTGCTTCATGTGGTCGGGGTAGCGGCTGA
AGCACTGCACGCCGTAGGTCAGGGTGGTCACGAGGGTGGGCCAGGGCACGGGCAGCTTGCCGGTGGTGCA
GATGAACTTCAGGGTCAGCTTGCCGTAGGTGGCATCGCCCTCGCCCTCGCCGGACACGCTGAACTTGTGG
CCGTTTACGTCGCCGTCCAGCTCGACCAGGATGGGCACCACCCCGGTGAACAGCTCCTCGCCCTTTGTAG
AGGTGAA
