>Addgene plasmid #73745 | pET151-GFP-PP-RPN2 (932-953) | addgene partial sequence | sequence record 141586 | T7 5'-TAATACGACTCACTATAGGG-3'
ATGCATCATCACCATCACCATGGTAAGCCTATCCCTAACCCTCTCCTCGGTCTCGATTCTACGGAAAACC
TGTATTTTCAGGGAATTGATCCCTTCACCTCTACAAAGGGCGAGGAGCTGTTCACCGGGGTGGTGCCCAT
CCTGGTCGAGCTGGACGGCGACGTAAACGGCCACAAGTTCAGCGTGTCCGGCGAGGGCGAGGGCGATGCC
ACCTACGGCAAGCTGACCCTGAAGTTCATCTGCACCACCGGCAAGCTGCCCGTGCCCTGGCCCACCCTCG
TGACCACCCTGACCTACGGCGTGCAGTGCTTCAGCCGCTACCCCGACCACATGAAGCAGCACGACTTCTT
CAAGTCCGCCATGCCCGAAGGCTACGTCCAGGAGCGCACCATCTTCTTCAAGGACGACGGCAACTACAAG
ACCCGCGCCGAGGTGAAGTTCGAGGGCGACACCCTGGTGAACCGCATCGAGCTGAAGGGCATCGACTTCA
AGGAGGACGGCAACATCCTGGGGCACAAGCTGGAGTACAACTACAACAGCCACAACGTCTATATCATGGC
CGACAAGCAGAAGAACGGCATCAAGGTGAACTTCAAGATCCGCCACAACATCGAGGACGGCAGCGTGCAG
CTCGCCGACCACTACCAGCAGAACACCCCCATCGGCGACGGCCCCGTGCTGCTGCCCGACAACCACTACC
TGAGCACCCAGTCCGCCCTGAGCAAAGACCCCAACGAGAAGCGCGATCACATGGTCCTGCTGGAGTTCGT
GACC
