[The description below was written by a language model from this plasmid's Addgene catalogue record.]
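Description:
pET151-GFP-PP-RPN2 (932-953) is a bacterial expression plasmid built on the pET151-D-TOPO backbone, with a recorded total size of about 6.7 kb. It is maintained as a high-copy plasmid in E. coli under ampicillin selection. Expression is driven by the T7 promoter, so protein production requires a host supplying T7 RNA polymerase. The listed sequencing primers (T7 and T7 terminator) flank the expression cassette. No feature table is provided, so details such as the origin of replication and any other backbone-encoded elements are not stated in the record.

The encoded product is a fusion consisting of a backbone-derived N-terminal 6xHis tag, GFP, a PreScission Protease ("PP") recognition site, and a short C-terminal peptide from human RPN2 (alternative name S1) spanning residues 932-953. The depositor notes that residues 932 and 933 of RPN2 are Gly-Pro, which coincide with the last two residues of the protease recognition sequence. The cloned RPN2 sequence therefore begins at residue 934, yet the expressed fusion still contains the full 932-953 peptide sequence. In this arrangement, GFP acts as a soluble, easily tracked carrier for a peptide that would be difficult to express alone, the His tag permits affinity purification, and the protease site allows the peptide to be separated from the carrier.

The associated publication concerns structural and energetic analysis of interactions among the proteasome subunits RPN2 and RPN13 and ubiquitin, so the insert is evidently the proteasome subunit. The Entrez gene aliases in the record instead correspond to ribophorin II, which shares the RPN2 symbol, and this appears to be a catalogue mismatch.
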