Addgene plasmid #73745: pET151-GFP-PP-RPN2 (932-953)
Purpose: Expression of GFP-PP-RPN2 (932-953) fusion in E.coli
Depositing lab: Chris Hill. Depositing organization: University of Utah. Publication: Structure and energetics of pairwise interactions between proteasome subunits RPN2, RPN13, and ubiquitin clarify a substrate recruitment mechanism. VanderLinden RT, Hemmis CW, Yao T, Robinson H, Hill CP. J Biol Chem. 2017 Apr 25. pii: jbc.M117.785287. doi: 10.1074/jbc.M117.785287. PubMed 28442575.
Backbone
  Vector backbone: pET151-D-TOPO
  Backbone size w/o insert (bp): 5800
  Total vector size (bp): 6682
  Vector type: Bacterial Expression
Growth in bacteria
  Bacterial resistance: Ampicillin, 100 μg/mL
  Growth temperature: 37°C
  Growth strain: DH5alpha
  Copy number: High Copy
Gene/Insert
  Gene/Insert name: RPN2 (alt name: S1)
  Species: H. sapiens (human)
  Insert size (bp): 45
  Mutation: Construct possesses only residues 932-953 of RPN2
  GenBank ID: NM_001191037.1
  Entrez Gene: RPN2 (a.k.a. RIBIIR, RPN-II, RPNII, SWP1)
  Promoter: T7
  Tag / fusion protein: GFP (N terminal on insert); 6x His (N terminal on backbone)
  Cloning method: TOPO Cloning
  Sequencing primers: 5′ T7; 3′ T7 term
Terms and licenses: Academic/Nonprofit Terms; Industry Terms: Not Available to Industry
Depositor comments: Residues 932 and 933 of RPN2 are GP, which are also the C-terminal residues of the PreScission Protease recognition sequence that directly precedes RPN2 in our construct. For this reason, the inserted sequence of RPN2 corresponds to residues 934-953, which will result in the expression of the RPN2 932-953 peptide sequence.
How to cite: pET151-GFP-PP-RPN2 (932-953) was a gift from Chris Hill (Addgene plasmid # 73745 ; http://n2t.net/addgene:73745 ; RRID:Addgene_73745)
